Addgene plasmid #109024: pLenti-X1-Neo-GFP-ATL3
Purpose: stable lentiviral expression of cDNA
Depositing lab: Jacob Corn. Depositing organization: University of California, Berkeley. Publication: Atlastins remodel the endoplasmic reticulum for selective autophagy. Liang JR, Lingeman E, Ahmed S, Corn JE. J Cell Biol. 2018 Aug 24. pii: jcb.201804185. doi: 10.1083/jcb.201804185. PubMed 30143524.
Backbone
  Vector backbone: pLenti-X1-Neo
  Backbone manufacturer: Michael Rape
  Backbone size w/o insert (bp): 9005
  Vector type: Mammalian Expression, Lentiviral
  Selectable markers: Neomycin (select with G418) ; GFP
Growth in bacteria
  Bacterial resistance: Ampicillin, 100 μg/mL
  Growth temperature: 37°C
  Growth strain: NEB Stable
  Copy number: High Copy
Gene/Insert
  Gene/Insert name: ATL3
  Species: H. sapiens (human)
  Insert size (bp): 2313
  Entrez Gene: ATL3 (a.k.a. HSN1F)
  Promoter: EIF-1a promoter
  Tag / fusion protein: eGFP (N terminal on insert)
  Cloning method: Ligation Independent Cloning
  Sequencing primers: 5′ AGCCTCAGACAGTGGTTCAA; 3′ agcagcgtatccacatagcgt
Terms and licenses: Academic/Nonprofit Terms; Industry Terms: Not Available to Industry
How to cite: pLenti-X1-Neo-GFP-ATL3 was a gift from Jacob Corn (Addgene plasmid # 109024 ; http://n2t.net/addgene:109024 ; RRID:Addgene_109024)
