[The description below was written by a language model from this plasmid's Addgene catalogue record and pLannotate feature annotations shown in this document.]
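Description:
pLenti-X1-Neo-GFP-ATL3 is a lentiviral transfer plasmid of about 11.3 kb, built on the pLenti-X1-Neo backbone, for stable expression of human ATL3 fused at its N-terminus to EGFP in mammalian cells. It is propagated in E. coli through a high-copy ColE1/pUC-type origin with ampicillin selection. The backbone also carries an f1 origin, an SV40 origin and leftover lac/lacZα and T3/T7 promoter elements. The viral portion has an RSV promoter driving a truncated HIV-1 5' LTR, followed by the Ψ packaging signal with a partial gag sequence, the Rev response element and the cPPT/CTS. A second truncated LTR and an SV40 polyadenylation signal close the genome. This chimeric-LTR layout is typical of third-generation designs, in which packaging functions are supplied in trans and the RRE mediates Rev-dependent export of the genomic RNA.

Between attB1 and attB2 Gateway recombination scars sits the expression cassette. The constitutive EF-1α promoter drives an EGFP coding sequence followed closely by the ATL3 coding sequence. ATL3 is an atlastin GTPase that tethers and fuses endoplasmic reticulum membranes and contributes to the tubular ER network. A WPRE downstream enhances transcript expression. A separate mouse PGK promoter drives NeoR, allowing G418 selection of transduced cells, and GFP fluorescence gives a second readout.

The depositor-supplied and repository-sequenced records show the same features in the same order, differing by only three nucleotides in length and in the numbering start point. The stated purpose is stable lentiviral cDNA expression, and the associated publication concerns atlastin-mediated ER remodelling during selective autophagy.
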