Features (pLannotate 1.2.2; 33 found; start..end, strand, type, name):
    758..850     +  CDS            lacI (fragment): lac repressor; lacI; The lac repressor binds to the lac operator to inhibit transcription in E. coli. This inhibition can be relieved by adding lactose or isopropyl-β-D-thiogalactopyranoside (IPTG).
    863..884     +  protein_bind   CAP binding site: CAP binding activates transcription in the presence of cAMP. E. coli catabolite activator protein
    899..929     +  promoter       lac promoter: promoter for the E. coli lac operon
    933..955     +  protein_bind   lac operator (fragment): The lac repressor binds to the lac operator to inhibit transcription in E. coli. This inhibition can be relieved by adding lactose or isopropyl-β-D-thiogalactopyranoside (IPTG). lac repressor encoded by lacI
    998..1016    +  promoter       T3 promoter: promoter for bacteriophage T3 RNA polymerase
   1044..1270    +  promoter       RSV promoter: Rous sarcoma virus enhancer/promoter
   1271..1451    +  LTR            5' LTR (truncated): truncated 5' long terminal repeat (LTR) from HIV-1
   1498..1623    +  misc_feature   HIV-1 Ψ: packaging signal of human immunodeficiency virus type 1
   1607..1970    +  CDS            HIV-1 gag (fragment): gag protein from human immunodeficiency virus 1; gag
   2116..2349    +  misc_feature   RRE: The Rev response element (RRE) of HIV-1 allows for Rev-dependent mRNA export from the nucleus to the cytoplasm.
   2726..2826    +  CDS            Rev (fragment): human immunodeficiency virus 1 (HIV-1) Rev protein; rev; enhances nuclear export of unspliced and incompletely spliced viral mRNAs
   2845..2961    +  misc_feature   cPPT/CTS: central polypurine tract and central termination sequence of HIV-1
   2995..3019    +  protein_bind   attB1: mutant version of attB; recombination site for the Gateway® BP reaction BP Clonase™
   3034..3052    +  enhancer       CMV enhancer (fragment): human cytomegalovirus immediate early enhancer
   3077..3143    +  CDS            small t antigen (fragment): SV40 (simian virus 40) small t antigen
   3150..4328    +  promoter       EF-1α promoter: strong constitutive promoter for human elongation factor EF-1α
   4345..4363    +  promoter       T7 promoter: promoter for bacteriophage T7 RNA polymerase
   4408..5124    +  CDS            EGFP: EGFP is a basic (constitutively fluorescent) green fluorescent protein published in 1996, derived from Aequorea victoria. It is reported to be a rapidly-maturing weak dimer with moderate acid sensitivity.
   5134..6717    +  CDS            ATL3: ATLA3_HUMAN - Experimental evidence at protein level: Swiss-Prot protein existence level 1. GTPase tethering membranes through formation of trans- homooligomers and mediating homotypic fusion of endoplasmic reticulum membranes. Functions in endoplasmic reticulum tubular network biogenesis (PubMed:18270207, PubMed:19665976, PubMed:27619977). From Homo sapiens (Human).
   6726..6750    -  protein_bind   attB2: mutant version of attB; recombination site for the Gateway® BP reaction BP Clonase™
   6781..7369    +  misc_feature   WPRE: woodchuck hepatitis virus posttranscriptional regulatory element
   7420..7919    +  promoter       PGK promoter: mouse phosphoglycerate kinase 1 promoter
   7933..8736    +  CDS            NeoR/KanR: aminoglycoside phosphotransferase from Tn5; aph(3')-II (or nptII); confers resistance to neomycin, kanamycin, and G418 (Geneticin®)
   8810..8947    +  CDS            nef (fragment): NEF_HV1LA - Experimental evidence at protein level: Swiss-Prot protein existence level 1. Extracellular Nef protein targets CD4(+) T-lymphocytes for apoptosis by interacting with CXCR4 surface receptors. From Human immunodeficiency virus type 1 group M subtype B (isolate Lai) (HIV-1).
   8933..9113    +  LTR            5' LTR (truncated): truncated 5' long terminal repeat (LTR) from HIV-1
   9185..9306    +  polyA_signal   SV40 poly(A) signal: SV40 polyadenylation signal
   9346..9481    +  rep_origin     SV40 ori: SV40 origin of replication
   9502..9520    -  promoter       T7 promoter: promoter for bacteriophage T7 RNA polymerase
   9528..9683    +  CDS            lacZα (fragment): LacZα fragment of β-galactosidase; lacZ fragment
   9688..10116   +  rep_origin     f1 ori (sequence partly withheld): f1 bacteriophage origin of replication; arrow indicates direction of (+) strand synthesis
  10169..10273   +  promoter       AmpR promoter: bla
  10274..11134   +  CDS            AmpR: β-lactamase; bla; confers resistance to ampicillin, carbenicillin, and related antibiotics
  11305..575     +  rep_origin     ori (across the origin): high-copy-number ColE1/pMB1/pBR322/pUC origin of replication
>Addgene plasmid #109024 | pLenti-X1-Neo-GFP-ATL3 | depositor full sequence | sequence record 205407 | Full Sequence
TTCTGCGCGTAATCTGCTGCTTGCAAACAAAAAAACCACCGCTACCAGCGGTGGTTTGTTTGCCGGATCA
AGAGCTACCAACTCTTTTTCCGAAGGTAACTGGCTTCAGCAGAGCGCAGATACCAAATACTGTTCTTCTA
GTGTAGCCGTAGTTAGGCCACCACTTCAAGAACTCTGTAGCACCGCCTACATACCTCGCTCTGCTAATCC
TGTTACCAGTGGCTGCTGCCAGTGGCGATAAGTCGTGTCTTACCGGGTTGGACTCAAGACGATAGTTACC
GGATAAGGCGCAGCGGTCGGGCTGAACGGGGGGTTCGTGCACACAGCCCAGCTTGGAGCGAACGACCTAC
ACCGAACTGAGATACCTACAGCGTGAGCTATGAGAAAGCGCCACGCTTCCCGAAGGGAGAAAGGCGGACA
GGTATCCGGTAAGCGGCAGGGTCGGAACAGGAGAGCGCACGAGGGAGCTTCCAGGGGGAAACGCCTGGTA
TCTTTATAGTCCTGTCGGGTTTCGCCACCTCTGACTTGAGCGTCGATTTTTGTGATGCTCGTCAGGGGGG
CGGAGCCTATGGAAAAACGCCAGCAACGCGGCCTTTTTACGGTTCCTGGCCTTTTGCTGGCCTTTTGCTC
ACATGTTCTTTCCTGCGTTATCCCCTGATTCTGTGGATAACCGTATTACCGCCTTTGAGTGAGCTGATAC
CGCTCGCCGCAGCCGAACGACCGAGCGCAGCGAGTCAGTGAGCGAGGAAGCGGAAGAGCGCCCAATACGC
AAACCGCCTCTCCCCGCGCGTTGGCCGATTCATTAATGCAGCTGGCACGACAGGTTTCCCGACTGGAAAG
CGGGCAGTGAGCGCAACGCAATTAATGTGAGTTAGCTCACTCATTAGGCACCCCAGGCTTTACACTTTAT
GCTTCCGGCTCGTATGTTGTGTGGAATTGTGAGCGGATAACAATTTCACACAGGAAACAGCTATGACCAT
GATTACGCCAAGCGCGCAATTAACCCTCACTAAAGGGAACAAAAGCTGGAGCTGCAAGCTTAATGTAGTC
TTATGCAATACTCTTGTAGTCTTGCAACATGGTAACGATGAGTTAGCAACATGCCTTACAAGGAGAGAAA
AAGCACCGTGCATGCCGATTGGTGGAAGTAAGGTGGTACGATCGTGCCTTATTAGGAAGGCAACAGACGG
GTCTGACATGGATTGGACGAACCACTGAATTGCCGCATTGCAGAGATATTGTATTTAAGTGCCTAGCTCG
ATACATAAACGGGTCTCTCTGGTTAGACCAGATCTGAGCCTGGGAGCTCTCTGGCTAACTAGGGAACCCA
CTGCTTAAGCCTCAATAAAGCTTGCCTTGAGTGCTTCAAGTAGTGTGTGCCCGTCTGTTGTGTGACTCTG
GTAACTAGAGATCCCTCAGACCCTTTTAGTCAGTGTGGAAAATCTCTAGCAGTGGCGCCCGAACAGGGAC
TTGAAAGCGAAAGGGAAACCAGAGGAGCTCTCTCGACGCAGGACTCGGCTTGCTGAAGCGCGCACGGCAA
GAGGCGAGGGGCGGCGACTGGTGAGTACGCCAAAAATTTTGACTAGCGGAGGCTAGAAGGAGAGAGATGG
GTGCGAGAGCGTCAGTATTAAGCGGGGGAGAATTAGATCGCGATGGGAAAAAATTCGGTTAAGGCCAGGG
GGAAAGAAAAAATATAAATTAAAACATATAGTATGGGCAAGCAGGGAGCTAGAACGATTCGCAGTTAATC
CTGGCCTGTTAGAAACATCAGAAGGCTGTAGACAAATACTGGGACAGCTACAACCATCCCTTCAGACAGG
ATCAGAAGAACTTAGATCATTATATAATACAGTAGCAACCCTCTATTGTGTGCATCAAAGGATAGAGATA
AAAGACACCAAGGAAGCTTTAGACAAGATAGAGGAAGAGCAAAACAAAAGTAAGACCACCGCACAGCAAG
CGGCCGCTGATCTTCAGACCTGGAGGAGGAGATATGAGGGACAATTGGAGAAGTGAATTATATAAATATA
AAGTAGTAAAAATTGAACCATTAGGAGTAGCACCCACCAAGGCAAAGAGAAGAGTGGTGCAGAGAGAAAA
AAGAGCAGTGGGAATAGGAGCTTTGTTCCTTGGGTTCTTGGGAGCAGCAGGAAGCACTATGGGCGCAGCG
TCAATGACGCTGACGGTACAGGCCAGACAATTATTGTCTGGTATAGTGCAGCAGCAGAACAATTTGCTGA
GGGCTATTGAGGCGCAACAGCATCTGTTGCAACTCACAGTCTGGGGCATCAAGCAGCTCCAGGCAAGAAT
CCTGGCTGTGGAAAGATACCTAAAGGATCAACAGCTCCTGGGGATTTGGGGTTGCTCTGGAAAACTCATT
TGCACCACTGCTGTGCCTTGGAATGCTAGTTGGAGTAATAAATCTCTGGAACAGATTTGGAATCACACGA
CCTGGATGGAGTGGGACAGAGAAATTAACAATTACACAAGCTTAATACACTCCTTAATTGAAGAATCGCA
AAACCAGCAAGAAAAGAATGAACAAGAATTATTGGAATTAGATAAATGGGCAAGTTTGTGGAATTGGTTT
AACATAACAAATTGGCTGTGGTATATAAAATTATTCATAATGATAGTAGGAGGCTTGGTAGGTTTAAGAA
TAGTTTTTGCTGTACTTTCTATAGTGAATAGAGTTAGGCAGGGATATTCACCATTATCGTTTCAGACCCA
CCTCCCAACCCCGAGGGGACCCGACAGGCCCGAAGGAATAGAAGAAGAAGGTGGAGAGAGAGACAGAGAC
AGATCCATTCGATTAGTGAACGGATCTCGACGGTATCGGTTAACTTTTAAAAGAAAAGGGGGGATTGGGG
GGTACAGTGCAGGGGAAAGAATAGTAGACATAATAGCAACAGACATACAAACTAAAGAATTACAAAAACA
AATTACAAAATTCAAAATTTTATCGTCCAGTGTGGTGGAATTCTGCAGATATCAACAAGTTTGTACAAAA
AAGCAGGCTCCACCATGGGAACCGACATTGATTATTGACTAGGCTTTTGCAAAAAGCTTTGCAAAGATGG
ATAAAGTTTTAAACAGAGAGGAATCTTTGCAGCTAATGGACCTTCTAGGTCTTGAAAGGAGTGGGAATTG
GCTCCGGTGCCCGTCAGTGGGCAGAGCGCACATCGCCCACAGTCCCCGAGAAGTTGGGGGGAGGGGTCGG
CAATTGAACCGGTGCCTAGAGAAGGTGGCGCGGGGTAAACTGGGAAAGTGATGTCGTGTACTGGCTCCGC
CTTTTTCCCGAGGGTGGGGGAGAACCGTATATAAGTGCAGTAGTCGCCGTGAACGTTCTTTTTCGCAACG
GGTTTGCCGCCAGAACACAGGTAAGTGCCGTGTGTGGTTCCCGCGGGCCTGGCCTCTTTACGGGTTATGG
CCCTTGCGTGCCTTGAATTACTTCCACCTGGCTGCAGTACGTGATTCTTGATCCCGAGCTTCGGGTTGGA
AGTGGGTGGGAGAGTTCGAGGCCTTGCGCTTAAGGAGCCCCTTCGCCTCGTGCTTGAGTTGAGGCCTGGC
CTGGGCGCTGGGGCCGCCGCGTGCGAATCTGGTGGCACCTTCGCGCCTGTCTCGCTGCTTTCGATAAGTC
TCTAGCCATTTAAAATTTTTGATGACCTGCTGCGACGCTTTTTTTCTGGCAAGATAGTCTTGTAAATGCG
GGCCAAGATCTGCACACTGGTATTTCGGTTTTTGGGGCCGCGGGCGGCGACGGGGCCCGTGCGTCCCAGC
GCACATGTTCGGCGAGGCGGGGCCTGCGAGCGCGGCCACCGAGAATCGGACGGGGGTAGTCTCAAGCTGG
CCGGCCTGCTCTGGTGCCTGGCCTCGCGCCGCCGTGTATCGCCCCGCCCTGGGCGGCAAGGCTGGCCCGG
TCGGCACCAGTTGCGTGAGCGGAAAGATGGCCGCTTCCCGGCCCTGCTGCAGGGAGCTCAAAATGGAGGA
CGCGGCGCTCGGGAGAGCGGGCGGGTGAGTCACCCACACAAAGGAAAAGGGCCTTTCCGTCCTCAGCCGT
CGCTTCATGTGACTCCACGGAGTACCGGGCGCCGTCCAGGCACCTCGATTAGTTCTCGAGCTTTTGGAGT
ACGTCGTCTTTAGGTTGGGGGGAGGGGTTTTATGCGATGGAGTTTCCCCACACTGAGTGGGTGGAGACTG
AAGTTAGGCCAGCTTGGCACTTGATGTAATTCTCCTTGGAATTTGCCCTTTTTGAGTTTGGATCTTGGTT
CATTCTCAAGCCTCAGACAGTGGTTCAAAGTTTTTTTCTTCCATTTCAGGTGTCGTGAGGAATTAGCTTG
GTACTAATACGACTCACTATAGGGAGACCCAAGCTGGCTAGGTAAGCTTGGTACCGAGCTCGGATCCATG
GTGAGCAAGGGCGAGGAGCTGTTCACCGGGGTGGTGCCCATCCTGGTCGAGCTGGACGGCGACGTAAACG
GCCACAAGTTCAGCGTGTCCGGCGAGGGCGAGGGCGATGCCACCTACGGCAAGCTGACCCTGAAGTTCAT
CTGCACCACCGGCAAGCTGCCCGTGCCCTGGCCCACCCTCGTGACCACCCTGACCTACGGCGTGCAGTGC
TTCAGCCGCTACCCCGACCACATGAAGCAGCACGACTTCTTCAAGTCCGCCATGCCCGAAGGCTACGTCC
AGGAGCGCACCATCTTCTTCAAGGACGACGGCAACTACAAGACCCGCGCCGAGGTGAAGTTCGAGGGCGA
CACCCTGGTGAACCGCATCGAGCTGAAGGGCATCGACTTCAAGGAGGACGGCAACATCCTGGGGCACAAG
CTGGAGTACAACTACAACAGCCACAACGTCTATATCATGGCCGACAAGCAGAAGAACGGCATCAAGGTGA
ACTTCAAGATCCGCCACAACATCGAGGACGGCAGCGTGCAGCTCGCCGACCACTACCAGCAGAACACCCC
CATCGGCGACGGCCCCGTGCTGCTGCCCGACAACCACTACCTGAGCACCCAGTCCGCCCTGAGCAAAGAC
CCCAACGAGAAGCGCGATCACATGGTCCTGCTGGAGTTCGTGACCGCCGCCGGGATCACTCTCGGCATGG
ACGAGCTGTACAAGGGTGGATCTGGAGGTTCTGGTGGAATGGAGAGCAGCAAGCCTGGTCCAGTGCAGGT
TGTTTTGGTTCAGAAAGATCAACATTCCTTTGAGCTAGATGAGAAAGCCTTGGCCAGCATCCTCTTGCAG
GACCACATCCGAGATCTTGATGTGGTGGTGGTTTCAGTGGCTGGTGCCTTCCGAAAGGGCAAGTCCTTCA
TTCTGGATTTTATGCTACGATACTTATATTCTCAGAAGGAAAGTGGCCATTCAAATTGGTTGGGTGACCC
AGAAGAACCGTTAACAGGATTTTCCTGGAGAGGGGGATCTGATCCAGAAACCACTGGGATTCAAATCTGG
AGTGAAGTTTTCACTGTGGAGAAGCCAGGTGGGAAGAAGGTTGCAGTTGTTCTGATGGATACCCAGGGGG
CATTTGACAGCCAGTCAACTGTGAAAGACTGTGCTACCATCTTTGCTCTAAGCACTATGACTAGTTCTGT
TCAGATTTATAATTTATCTCAGAACATTCAAGAAGATGATCTTCAACAGCTGCAGCTCTTCACAGAATAC
GGTCGTCTGGCAATGGATGAAATTTTCCAAAAGCCTTTCCAGACACTGATGTTTTTGGTTAGAGATTGGA
GTTTCCCTTATGAATATAGCTATGGACTCCAAGGAGGAATGGCATTTTTGGATAAGCGTTTACAGGTGAA
GGAACATCAACATGAAGAAATTCAGAATGTTCGAAATCACATTCACTCATGTTTCTCCGATGTCACCTGC
TTTCTCTTACCACATCCAGGACTCCAGGTGGCCACAAGCCCTGACTTTGATGGGAAATTAAAAGATATTG
CTGGTGAATTCAAAGAGCAGTTACAGGCACTGATACCGTATGTATTAAACCCATCTAAGTTAATGGAAAA
GGAGATCAATGGCTCAAAGGTCACCTGTCGGGGACTACTGGAGTATTTTAAGGCATATATTAAAATTTAT
CAAGGAGAAGATCTGCCTCACCCCAAGTCCATGCTTCAGGCCACTGCTGAAGCCAACAACTTAGCAGCTG
CAGCCTCTGCCAAGGACATTTATTATAACAACATGGAAGAGGTTTGTGGGGGAGAGAAACCTTATTTGTC
TCCAGACATTCTAGAGGAGAAGCACTGTGAATTCAAACAACTTGCTCTGGACCATTTTAAGAAGACCAAG
AAGATGGGTGGGAAGGATTTCAGCTTTCGTTACCAGCAGGAGCTGGAGGAGGAAATCAAGGAATTATATG
AGAACTTCTGCAAGCACAATGGTAGCAAGAACGTCTTCAGCACCTTCCGAACCCCTGCAGTGCTGTTCAC
GGGCATTGTAGCTTTGTACATAGCCTCAGGCCTCACTGGCTTCATAGGTCTTGAGGTTGTAGCCCAGTTG
TTCAACTGTATGGTTGGACTACTGTTAATAGCACTCCTCACCTGGGGCTACATCAGGTATTCTGGTCAAT
ATCGTGAGCTGGGCGGAGCTATTGATTTTGGTGCCGCATATGTGTTGGAGCAGGCTTCTTCTCATATCGG
TAATTCCACTCAGGCCACTGTGAGGGATGCAGTTGTTGGAAGACCATCCATGGATAAAAAAGCTCAATAG
TCTAGACCCAGCTTTCTTGTACAAAGTGGTTGATATCCAGCACAGTGGCGGCCGCTCGACAATCAACCTC
TGGATTACAAAATTTGTGAAAGATTGACTGGTATTCTTAACTATGTTGCTCCTTTTACGCTATGTGGATA
CGCTGCTTTAATGCCTTTGTATCATGCTATTGCTTCCCGTATGGCTTTCATTTTCTCCTCCTTGTATAAA
TCCTGGTTGCTGTCTCTTTATGAGGAGTTGTGGCCCGTTGTCAGGCAACGTGGCGTGGTGTGCACTGTGT
TTGCTGACGCAACCCCCACTGGTTGGGGCATTGCCACCACCTGTCAGCTCCTTTCCGGGACTTTCGCTTT
CCCCCTCCCTATTGCCACGGCGGAACTCATCGCCGCCTGCCTTGCCCGCTGCTGGACAGGGGCTCGGCTG
TTGGGCACTGACAATTCCGTGGTGTTGTCGGGGAAGCTGACGTCCTTTCCATGGCTGCTCGCCTGTGTTG
CCACCTGGATTCTGCGCGGGACGTCCTTCTGCTACGTCCCTTCGGCCCTCAATCCAGCGGACCTTCCTTC
CCGCGGCCTGCTGCCGGCTCTGCGGCCTCTTCCGCGTCTTCGCCTTCGCCCTCAGACGAGTCGGATCTCC
CTTTGGGCCGCCTCCCCGCCTGGACCTGCAGGATTCTGCAGATATCCGGACTAGTGATCTAATTCTACCG
GGTAGGGGAGGCGCTTTTCCCAAGGCAGTCTGGAGCATGCGCTTTAGCAGCCCCGCTGGGCACTTGGCGC
TACACAAGTGGCCTCTGGCCTCGCACACATTCCACATCCACCGGTAGGCGCCAACCGGCTCCGTTCTTTG
GTGGCCCCTTCGCGCCACCTTCTACTCCTCCCCTAGTCAGGAAGTTCCCCCCCGCCCCGCAGCTCGCGTC
GTGCAGGACGTGACAAATGGAAGTAGCACGTCTCACTAGTCTCGTGCAGATGGACAGCACCGCTGAGCAA
TGGAAGCGGGTAGGCCTTTGGGGCAGCGGCCAATAGCAGCTTTGCTCCTTCGCTTTCTGGGCTCAGAGGC
TGGGAAGGGGTGGGTCCGGGGGCGGGCTCAGGGGCGGGCTCAGGGGCGGGGCGGGCGCCCGAAGGTCCTC
CGGAGGCCCGGCATTCTGCACGCTTCAAAAGCGCACGTCTGCCGCGCTGTTCTCCTCTTCCTCATCTCCG
GGCCTTTCGACCTGCAGCCAATATGGGATCGGCCATTGAACAAGATGGATTGCACGCAGGTTCTCCGGCC
GCTTGGGTGGAGAGGCTATTCGGCTATGACTGGGCACAACAGACAATCGGCTGCTCTGATGCCGCCGTGT
TCCGGCTGTCAGCGCAGGGGCGCCCGGTTCTTTTTGTCAAGACCGACCTGTCCGGTGCCCTGAATGAACT
GCAGGACGAGGCAGCGCGGCTATCGTGGCTGGCCACGACGGGCGTTCCTTGCGCAGCTGTGCTCGACGTT
GTCACTGAAGCGGGAAGGGACTGGCTGCTATTGGGCGAAGTGCCGGGGCAGGATCTCCTGTCATCTCACC
TTGCTCCTGCCGAGAAAGTATCCATCATGGCTGATGCAATGCGGCGGCTGCATACGCTTGATCCGGCTAC
CTGCCCATTCGACCACCAAGCGAAACATCGCATCGAGCGAGCACGTACTCGGATGGAAGCCGGTCTTGTC
GATCAGGATGATCTGGACGAAGAGCATCAGGGGCTCGCGCCAGCCGAACTGTTCGCCAGGCTCAAGGCGC
GCATGCCCGACGGCGAGGATCTCGTCGTGACCCATGGCGATGCCTGCTTGCCGAATATCATGGTGGAAAA
TGGCCGCTTTTCTGGATTCATCGACTGTGGCCGGCTGGGTGTGGCGGACCGCTATCAGGACATAGCGTTG
GCTACCCGTGATATTGCTGAAGAGCTTGGCGGCGAATGGGCTGACCGCTTCCTCGTGCTTTACGGTATCG
CCGCTCCCGATTCGCAGCGCATCGCCTTCTATCGCCTTCTTGACGAGTTCTTCTGAACGCGTCGCCCGCC
CCACGACCCGCAGCGCCCGACCGAAAGGAGCGCACGACCCCATGCATCTCGAGGGCCCGGTACCTTTAAG
ACCAATGACTTACAAGGCAGCTGTAGATCTTAGCCACTTTTTAAAAGAAAAGGGGGGACTGGAAGGGCTA
GCTCACTCCCAACGAAGACAAGATCTGCTTTTTGCTTGTACTGGGTCTCTCTGGTTAGACCAGATCTGAG
CCTGGGAGCTCTCTGGCTAACTAGGGAACCCACTGCTTAAGCCTCAATAAAGCTTGCCTTGAGTGCTTCA
AGTAGTGTGTGCCCGTCTGTTGTGTGACTCTGGTAACTAGAGATCCCTCAGACCCTTTTAGTCAGTGTGG
AAAATCTCTAGCAGTAGTAGTTCATGTCATCTTATTATTCAGTATTTATAACTTGCAAAGAAATGAATAT
CAGAGAGTGAGAGGAACTTGTTTATTGCAGCTTATAATGGTTACAAATAAAGCAATAGCATCACAAATTT
CACAAATAAAGCATTTTTTTCACTGCATTCTAGTTGTGGTTTGTCCAAACTCATCAATGTATCTTATCAT
GTCTGGCTCTAGCTATCCCGCCCCTAACTCCGCCCATCCCGCCCCTAACTCCGCCCAGTTCCGCCCATTC
TCCGCCCCATGGCTGACTAATTTTTTTTATTTATGCAGAGGCCGAGGCCGCCTCGGCCTCTGAGCTATTC
CAGAAGTAGTGAGGAGGCTTTTTTGGAGGCCTAGGGACGTACCCAATTCGCCCTATAGTGAGTCGTATTA
CGCGCGCTCACTGGCCGTCGTTTTACAACGTCGTGACTGGGAAAACCCTGGCGTTACCCAACTTAATCGC
CTTGCAGCACATCCCCCTTTCGCCAGCTGGCGTAATAGCGAAGAGGCCCGCACCGATCGCCCTTCCCAAC
AGTTGCGCAGCCTGAATGGCGAATGGG
[124 nt withheld, positions 9688-9811]
C
[91 nt withheld, positions 9813-9903]
A
[49 nt withheld, positions 9905-9953]
CCTTTGACGTTGGAGTCCACGTTCTTT
[37 nt withheld, positions 9981-10017]
ACCCTATCTCGGTCTATTCTTTTGATTTATAAGGGATTTTGCCGATTTCGGCCTATTGGTTAAAAAATGA
GCTGATTTAACAAAAATTTAACGCGAATTTTAACAAAATATTAACGCTTACAATTTAGGTGGCACTTTTC
GGGGAAATGTGCGCGGAACCCCTATTTGTTTATTTTTCTAAATACATTCAAATATGTATCCGCTCATGAG
ACAATAACCCTGATAAATGCTTCAATAATATTGAAAAAGGAAGAGTATGAGTATTCAACATTTCCGTGTC
GCCCTTATTCCCTTTTTTGCGGCATTTTGCCTTCCTGTTTTTGCTCACCCAGAAACGCTGGTGAAAGTAA
AAGATGCTGAAGATCAGTTGGGTGCACGAGTGGGTTACATCGAACTGGATCTCAACAGCGGTAAGATCCT
TGAGAGTTTTCGCCCCGAAGAACGTTTTCCAATGATGAGCACTTTTAAAGTTCTGCTATGTGGCGCGGTA
TTATCCCGTATTGACGCCGGGCAAGAGCAACTCGGTCGCCGCATACACTATTCTCAGAATGACTTGGTTG
AGTACTCACCAGTCACAGAAAAGCATCTTACGGATGGCATGACAGTAAGAGAATTATGCAGTGCTGCCAT
AACCATGAGTGATAACACTGCGGCCAACTTACTTCTGACAACGATCGGAGGACCGAAGGAGCTAACCGCT
TTTTTGCACAACATGGGGGATCATGTAACTCGCCTTGATCGTTGGGAACCGGAGCTGAATGAAGCCATAC
CAAACGACGAGCGTGACACCACGATGCCTGTAGCAATGGCAACAACGTTGCGCAAACTATTAACTGGCGA
ACTACTTACTCTAGCTTCCCGGCAACAATTAATAGACTGGATGGAGGCGGATAAAGTTGCAGGACCACTT
CTGCGCTCGGCCCTTCCGGCTGGCTGGTTTATTGCTGATAAATCTGGAGCCGGTGAGCGTGGGTCTCGCG
GTATCATTGCAGCACTGGGGCCAGATGGTAAGCCCTCCCGTATCGTAGTTATCTACACGACGGGGAGTCA
GGCAACTATGGATGAACGAAATAGACAGATCGCTGAGATAGGTGCCTCACTGATTAAGCATTGGTAACTG
TCAGACCAAGTTTACTCATATATACTTTAGATTGATTTAAAACTTCATTTTTAATTTAAAAGGATCTAGG
TGAAGATCCTTTTTGATAATCTCATGACCAAAATCCCTTAACGTGAGTTTTCGTTCCACTGAGCGTCAGA
CCCCGTAGAAAAGATCAAAGGATCTTCTTGAGATCCTTTTT
