Features (pLannotate 1.2.2; 33 found; start..end, strand, type, name):
    123..711     +  rep_origin     ori: high-copy-number ColE1/pMB1/pBR322/pUC origin of replication
    894..986     +  CDS            lacI (fragment): lac repressor; lacI; The lac repressor binds to the lac operator to inhibit transcription in E. coli. This inhibition can be relieved by adding lactose or isopropyl-β-D-thiogalactopyranoside (IPTG).
    999..1020    +  protein_bind   CAP binding site: CAP binding activates transcription in the presence of cAMP. E. coli catabolite activator protein
   1035..1065    +  promoter       lac promoter: promoter for the E. coli lac operon
   1069..1091    +  protein_bind   lac operator (fragment): The lac repressor binds to the lac operator to inhibit transcription in E. coli. This inhibition can be relieved by adding lactose or isopropyl-β-D-thiogalactopyranoside (IPTG). lac repressor encoded by lacI
   1134..1152    +  promoter       T3 promoter: promoter for bacteriophage T3 RNA polymerase
   1180..1406    +  promoter       RSV promoter: Rous sarcoma virus enhancer/promoter
   1407..1587    +  LTR            5' LTR (truncated): truncated 5' long terminal repeat (LTR) from HIV-1
   1634..1759    +  misc_feature   HIV-1 Ψ: packaging signal of human immunodeficiency virus type 1
   1743..2106    +  CDS            HIV-1 gag (fragment): gag protein from human immunodeficiency virus 1; gag
   2252..2485    +  misc_feature   RRE: The Rev response element (RRE) of HIV-1 allows for Rev-dependent mRNA export from the nucleus to the cytoplasm.
   2862..2962    +  CDS            Rev (fragment): human immunodeficiency virus 1 (HIV-1) Rev protein; rev; enhances nuclear export of unspliced and incompletely spliced viral mRNAs
   2981..3097    +  misc_feature   cPPT/CTS: central polypurine tract and central termination sequence of HIV-1
   3131..3155    +  protein_bind   attB1: mutant version of attB; recombination site for the Gateway® BP reaction BP Clonase™
   3170..3188    +  enhancer       CMV enhancer (fragment): human cytomegalovirus immediate early enhancer
   3213..3279    +  CDS            small t antigen (fragment): SV40 (simian virus 40) small t antigen
   3286..4464    +  promoter       EF-1α promoter: strong constitutive promoter for human elongation factor EF-1α
   4481..4499    +  promoter       T7 promoter: promoter for bacteriophage T7 RNA polymerase
   4544..5260    +  CDS            EGFP: EGFP is a basic (constitutively fluorescent) green fluorescent protein published in 1996, derived from Aequorea victoria. It is reported to be a rapidly-maturing weak dimer with moderate acid sensitivity.
   5270..6853    +  CDS            ATL3: ATLA3_HUMAN - Experimental evidence at protein level: Swiss-Prot protein existence level 1. GTPase tethering membranes through formation of trans- homooligomers and mediating homotypic fusion of endoplasmic reticulum membranes. Functions in endoplasmic reticulum tubular network biogenesis (PubMed:18270207, PubMed:19665976, PubMed:27619977). From Homo sapiens (Human).
   6865..6889    -  protein_bind   attB2: mutant version of attB; recombination site for the Gateway® BP reaction BP Clonase™
   6920..7508    +  misc_feature   WPRE: woodchuck hepatitis virus posttranscriptional regulatory element
   7559..8058    +  promoter       PGK promoter: mouse phosphoglycerate kinase 1 promoter
   8072..8875    +  CDS            NeoR/KanR: aminoglycoside phosphotransferase from Tn5; aph(3')-II (or nptII); confers resistance to neomycin, kanamycin, and G418 (Geneticin®)
   8949..9086    +  CDS            nef (fragment): NEF_HV1LA - Experimental evidence at protein level: Swiss-Prot protein existence level 1. Extracellular Nef protein targets CD4(+) T-lymphocytes for apoptosis by interacting with CXCR4 surface receptors. From Human immunodeficiency virus type 1 group M subtype B (isolate Lai) (HIV-1).
   9072..9252    +  LTR            5' LTR (truncated): truncated 5' long terminal repeat (LTR) from HIV-1
   9324..9445    +  polyA_signal   SV40 poly(A) signal: SV40 polyadenylation signal
   9485..9620    +  rep_origin     SV40 ori: SV40 origin of replication
   9641..9659    -  promoter       T7 promoter: promoter for bacteriophage T7 RNA polymerase
   9667..9822    +  CDS            lacZα (fragment): LacZα fragment of β-galactosidase; lacZ fragment
   9827..10255   +  rep_origin     f1 ori (sequence partly withheld): f1 bacteriophage origin of replication; arrow indicates direction of (+) strand synthesis
  10308..10412   +  promoter       AmpR promoter: bla
  10413..11273   +  CDS            AmpR: β-lactamase; bla; confers resistance to ampicillin, carbenicillin, and related antibiotics
>Addgene plasmid #109024 | pLenti-X1-Neo-GFP-ATL3 | addgene full sequence | sequence record 213527 | Addgene NGS Result
CATTTTTAATTTAAAAGGATCTAGGTGAAGATCCTTTTTGATAATCTCATGACCAAAATCCCTTAACGTG
AGTTTTCGTTCCACTGAGCGTCAGACCCCGTAGAAAAGATCAAAGGATCTTCTTGAGATCCTTTTTTTCT
GCGCGTAATCTGCTGCTTGCAAACAAAAAAACCACCGCTACCAGCGGTGGTTTGTTTGCCGGATCAAGAG
CTACCAACTCTTTTTCCGAAGGTAACTGGCTTCAGCAGAGCGCAGATACCAAATACTGTTCTTCTAGTGT
AGCCGTAGTTAGGCCACCACTTCAAGAACTCTGTAGCACCGCCTACATACCTCGCTCTGCTAATCCTGTT
ACCAGTGGCTGCTGCCAGTGGCGATAAGTCGTGTCTTACCGGGTTGGACTCAAGACGATAGTTACCGGAT
AAGGCGCAGCGGTCGGGCTGAACGGGGGGTTCGTGCACACAGCCCAGCTTGGAGCGAACGACCTACACCG
AACTGAGATACCTACAGCGTGAGCTATGAGAAAGCGCCACGCTTCCCGAAGGGAGAAAGGCGGACAGGTA
TCCGGTAAGCGGCAGGGTCGGAACAGGAGAGCGCACGAGGGAGCTTCCAGGGGGAAACGCCTGGTATCTT
TATAGTCCTGTCGGGTTTCGCCACCTCTGACTTGAGCGTCGATTTTTGTGATGCTCGTCAGGGGGGCGGA
GCCTATGGAAAAACGCCAGCAACGCGGCCTTTTTACGGTTCCTGGCCTTTTGCTGGCCTTTTGCTCACAT
GTTCTTTCCTGCGTTATCCCCTGATTCTGTGGATAACCGTATTACCGCCTTTGAGTGAGCTGATACCGCT
CGCCGCAGCCGAACGACCGAGCGCAGCGAGTCAGTGAGCGAGGAAGCGGAAGAGCGCCCAATACGCAAAC
CGCCTCTCCCCGCGCGTTGGCCGATTCATTAATGCAGCTGGCACGACAGGTTTCCCGACTGGAAAGCGGG
CAGTGAGCGCAACGCAATTAATGTGAGTTAGCTCACTCATTAGGCACCCCAGGCTTTACACTTTATGCTT
CCGGCTCGTATGTTGTGTGGAATTGTGAGCGGATAACAATTTCACACAGGAAACAGCTATGACCATGATT
ACGCCAAGCGCGCAATTAACCCTCACTAAAGGGAACAAAAGCTGGAGCTGCAAGCTTAATGTAGTCTTAT
GCAATACTCTTGTAGTCTTGCAACATGGTAACGATGAGTTAGCAACATGCCTTACAAGGAGAGAAAAAGC
ACCGTGCATGCCGATTGGTGGAAGTAAGGTGGTACGATCGTGCCTTATTAGGAAGGCAACAGACGGGTCT
GACATGGATTGGACGAACCACTGAATTGCCGCATTGCAGAGATATTGTATTTAAGTGCCTAGCTCGATAC
ATAAACGGGTCTCTCTGGTTAGACCAGATCTGAGCCTGGGAGCTCTCTGGCTAACTAGGGAACCCACTGC
TTAAGCCTCAATAAAGCTTGCCTTGAGTGCTTCAAGTAGTGTGTGCCCGTCTGTTGTGTGACTCTGGTAA
CTAGAGATCCCTCAGACCCTTTTAGTCAGTGTGGAAAATCTCTAGCAGTGGCGCCCGAACAGGGACTTGA
AAGCGAAAGGGAAACCAGAGGAGCTCTCTCGACGCAGGACTCGGCTTGCTGAAGCGCGCACGGCAAGAGG
CGAGGGGCGGCGACTGGTGAGTACGCCAAAAATTTTGACTAGCGGAGGCTAGAAGGAGAGAGATGGGTGC
GAGAGCGTCAGTATTAAGCGGGGGAGAATTAGATCGCGATGGGAAAAAATTCGGTTAAGGCCAGGGGGAA
AGAAAAAATATAAATTAAAACATATAGTATGGGCAAGCAGGGAGCTAGAACGATTCGCAGTTAATCCTGG
CCTGTTAGAAACATCAGAAGGCTGTAGACAAATACTGGGACAGCTACAACCATCCCTTCAGACAGGATCA
GAAGAACTTAGATCATTATATAATACAGTAGCAACCCTCTATTGTGTGCATCAAAGGATAGAGATAAAAG
ACACCAAGGAAGCTTTAGACAAGATAGAGGAAGAGCAAAACAAAAGTAAGACCACCGCACAGCAAGCGGC
CGCTGATCTTCAGACCTGGAGGAGGAGATATGAGGGACAATTGGAGAAGTGAATTATATAAATATAAAGT
AGTAAAAATTGAACCATTAGGAGTAGCACCCACCAAGGCAAAGAGAAGAGTGGTGCAGAGAGAAAAAAGA
GCAGTGGGAATAGGAGCTTTGTTCCTTGGGTTCTTGGGAGCAGCAGGAAGCACTATGGGCGCAGCGTCAA
TGACGCTGACGGTACAGGCCAGACAATTATTGTCTGGTATAGTGCAGCAGCAGAACAATTTGCTGAGGGC
TATTGAGGCGCAACAGCATCTGTTGCAACTCACAGTCTGGGGCATCAAGCAGCTCCAGGCAAGAATCCTG
GCTGTGGAAAGATACCTAAAGGATCAACAGCTCCTGGGGATTTGGGGTTGCTCTGGAAAACTCATTTGCA
CCACTGCTGTGCCTTGGAATGCTAGTTGGAGTAATAAATCTCTGGAACAGATTTGGAATCACACGACCTG
GATGGAGTGGGACAGAGAAATTAACAATTACACAAGCTTAATACACTCCTTAATTGAAGAATCGCAAAAC
CAGCAAGAAAAGAATGAACAAGAATTATTGGAATTAGATAAATGGGCAAGTTTGTGGAATTGGTTTAACA
TAACAAATTGGCTGTGGTATATAAAATTATTCATAATGATAGTAGGAGGCTTGGTAGGTTTAAGAATAGT
TTTTGCTGTACTTTCTATAGTGAATAGAGTTAGGCAGGGATATTCACCATTATCGTTTCAGACCCACCTC
CCAACCCCGAGGGGACCCGACAGGCCCGAAGGAATAGAAGAAGAAGGTGGAGAGAGAGACAGAGACAGAT
CCATTCGATTAGTGAACGGATCTCGACGGTATCGGTTAACTTTTAAAAGAAAAGGGGGGATTGGGGGGTA
CAGTGCAGGGGAAAGAATAGTAGACATAATAGCAACAGACATACAAACTAAAGAATTACAAAAACAAATT
ACAAAATTCAAAATTTTATCGTCCAGTGTGGTGGAATTCTGCAGATATCAACAAGTTTGTACAAAAAAGC
AGGCTCCACCATGGGAACCGACATTGATTATTGACTAGGCTTTTGCAAAAAGCTTTGCAAAGATGGATAA
AGTTTTAAACAGAGAGGAATCTTTGCAGCTAATGGACCTTCTAGGTCTTGAAAGGAGTGGGAATTGGCTC
CGGTGCCCGTCAGTGGGCAGAGCGCACATCGCCCACAGTCCCCGAGAAGTTGGGGGGAGGGGTCGGCAAT
TGAACCGGTGCCTAGAGAAGGTGGCGCGGGGTAAACTGGGAAAGTGATGTCGTGTACTGGCTCCGCCTTT
TTCCCGAGGGTGGGGGAGAACCGTATATAAGTGCAGTAGTCGCCGTGAACGTTCTTTTTCGCAACGGGTT
TGCCGCCAGAACACAGGTAAGTGCCGTGTGTGGTTCCCGCGGGCCTGGCCTCTTTACGGGTTATGGCCCT
TGCGTGCCTTGAATTACTTCCACCTGGCTGCAGTACGTGATTCTTGATCCCGAGCTTCGGGTTGGAAGTG
GGTGGGAGAGTTCGAGGCCTTGCGCTTAAGGAGCCCCTTCGCCTCGTGCTTGAGTTGAGGCCTGGCCTGG
GCGCTGGGGCCGCCGCGTGCGAATCTGGTGGCACCTTCGCGCCTGTCTCGCTGCTTTCGATAAGTCTCTA
GCCATTTAAAATTTTTGATGACCTGCTGCGACGCTTTTTTTCTGGCAAGATAGTCTTGTAAATGCGGGCC
AAGATCTGCACACTGGTATTTCGGTTTTTGGGGCCGCGGGCGGCGACGGGGCCCGTGCGTCCCAGCGCAC
ATGTTCGGCGAGGCGGGGCCTGCGAGCGCGGCCACCGAGAATCGGACGGGGGTAGTCTCAAGCTGGCCGG
CCTGCTCTGGTGCCTGGCCTCGCGCCGCCGTGTATCGCCCCGCCCTGGGCGGCAAGGCTGGCCCGGTCGG
CACCAGTTGCGTGAGCGGAAAGATGGCCGCTTCCCGGCCCTGCTGCAGGGAGCTCAAAATGGAGGACGCG
GCGCTCGGGAGAGCGGGCGGGTGAGTCACCCACACAAAGGAAAAGGGCCTTTCCGTCCTCAGCCGTCGCT
TCATGTGACTCCACGGAGTACCGGGCGCCGTCCAGGCACCTCGATTAGTTCTCGAGCTTTTGGAGTACGT
CGTCTTTAGGTTGGGGGGAGGGGTTTTATGCGATGGAGTTTCCCCACACTGAGTGGGTGGAGACTGAAGT
TAGGCCAGCTTGGCACTTGATGTAATTCTCCTTGGAATTTGCCCTTTTTGAGTTTGGATCTTGGTTCATT
CTCAAGCCTCAGACAGTGGTTCAAAGTTTTTTTCTTCCATTTCAGGTGTCGTGAGGAATTAGCTTGGTAC
TAATACGACTCACTATAGGGAGACCCAAGCTGGCTAGGTAAGCTTGGTACCGAGCTCGGATCCATGGTGA
GCAAGGGCGAGGAGCTGTTCACCGGGGTGGTGCCCATCCTGGTCGAGCTGGACGGCGACGTAAACGGCCA
CAAGTTCAGCGTGTCCGGCGAGGGCGAGGGCGATGCCACCTACGGCAAGCTGACCCTGAAGTTCATCTGC
ACCACCGGCAAGCTGCCCGTGCCCTGGCCCACCCTCGTGACCACCCTGACCTACGGCGTGCAGTGCTTCA
GCCGCTACCCCGACCACATGAAGCAGCACGACTTCTTCAAGTCCGCCATGCCCGAAGGCTACGTCCAGGA
GCGCACCATCTTCTTCAAGGACGACGGCAACTACAAGACCCGCGCCGAGGTGAAGTTCGAGGGCGACACC
CTGGTGAACCGCATCGAGCTGAAGGGCATCGACTTCAAGGAGGACGGCAACATCCTGGGGCACAAGCTGG
AGTACAACTACAACAGCCACAACGTCTATATCATGGCCGACAAGCAGAAGAACGGCATCAAGGTGAACTT
CAAGATCCGCCACAACATCGAGGACGGCAGCGTGCAGCTCGCCGACCACTACCAGCAGAACACCCCCATC
GGCGACGGCCCCGTGCTGCTGCCCGACAACCACTACCTGAGCACCCAGTCCGCCCTGAGCAAAGACCCCA
ACGAGAAGCGCGATCACATGGTCCTGCTGGAGTTCGTGACCGCCGCCGGGATCACTCTCGGCATGGACGA
GCTGTACAAGGGTGGATCTGGAGGTTCTGGTGGAATGGAGAGCAGCAAGCCTGGTCCAGTGCAGGTTGTT
TTGGTTCAGAAAGATCAACATTCCTTTGAGCTAGATGAGAAAGCCTTGGCCAGCATCCTCTTGCAGGACC
ACATCCGAGATCTTGATGTGGTGGTGGTTTCAGTGGCTGGTGCCTTCCGAAAGGGCAAGTCCTTCATTCT
GGATTTTATGCTACGATACTTATATTCTCAGAAGGAAAGTGGCCATTCAAATTGGTTGGGTGACCCAGAA
GAACCGTTAACAGGATTTTCCTGGAGAGGGGGATCTGATCCAGAAACCACTGGGATTCAAATCTGGAGTG
AAGTTTTCACTGTGGAGAAGCCAGGTGGGAAGAAGGTTGCAGTTGTTCTGATGGATACCCAGGGGGCATT
TGACAGCCAGTCAACTGTGAAAGACTGTGCTACCATCTTTGCTCTAAGCACTATGACTAGTTCTGTTCAG
ATTTATAATTTATCTCAGAACATTCAAGAAGATGATCTTCAACAGCTGCAGCTCTTCACAGAATACGGTC
GTCTGGCAATGGATGAAATTTTCCAAAAGCCTTTCCAGACACTGATGTTTTTGGTTAGAGATTGGAGTTT
CCCTTATGAATATAGCTATGGACTCCAAGGAGGAATGGCATTTTTGGATAAGCGTTTACAGGTGAAGGAA
CATCAACATGAAGAAATTCAGAATGTTCGAAATCACATTCACTCATGTTTCTCCGATGTCACCTGCTTTC
TCTTACCACATCCAGGACTCCAGGTGGCCACAAGCCCTGACTTTGATGGGAAATTAAAAGATATTGCTGG
TGAATTCAAAGAGCAGTTACAGGCACTGATACCGTATGTATTAAACCCATCTAAGTTAATGGAAAAGGAG
ATCAATGGCTCAAAGGTCACCTGTCGGGGACTACTGGAGTATTTTAAGGCATATATTAAAATTTATCAAG
GAGAAGATCTGCCTCACCCCAAGTCCATGCTTCAGGCCACTGCTGAAGCCAACAACTTAGCAGCTGCAGC
CTCTGCCAAGGACATTTATTATAACAACATGGAAGAGGTTTGTGGGGGAGAGAAACCTTATTTGTCTCCA
GACATTCTAGAGGAGAAGCACTGTGAATTCAAACAACTTGCTCTGGACCATTTTAAGAAGACCAAGAAGA
TGGGTGGGAAGGATTTCAGCTTTCGTTACCAGCAGGAGCTGGAGGAGGAAATCAAGGAATTATATGAGAA
CTTCTGCAAGCACAATGGTAGCAAGAACGTCTTCAGCACCTTCCGAACCCCTGCAGTGCTGTTCACGGGC
ATTGTAGCTTTGTACATAGCCTCAGGCCTCACTGGCTTCATAGGTCTTGAGGTTGTAGCCCAGTTGTTCA
ACTGTATGGTTGGACTACTGTTAATAGCACTCCTCACCTGGGGCTACATCAGGTATTCTGGTCAATATCG
TGAGCTGGGCGGAGCTATTGATTTTGGTGCCGCATATGTGTTGGAGCAGGCTTCTTCTCATATCGGTAAT
TCCACTCAGGCCACTGTGAGGGATGCAGTTGTTGGAAGACCATCCATGGATAAAAAAGCTCAATAATAGT
CTAGACCCAGCTTTCTTGTACAAAGTGGTTGATATCCAGCACAGTGGCGGCCGCTCGACAATCAACCTCT
GGATTACAAAATTTGTGAAAGATTGACTGGTATTCTTAACTATGTTGCTCCTTTTACGCTATGTGGATAC
GCTGCTTTAATGCCTTTGTATCATGCTATTGCTTCCCGTATGGCTTTCATTTTCTCCTCCTTGTATAAAT
CCTGGTTGCTGTCTCTTTATGAGGAGTTGTGGCCCGTTGTCAGGCAACGTGGCGTGGTGTGCACTGTGTT
TGCTGACGCAACCCCCACTGGTTGGGGCATTGCCACCACCTGTCAGCTCCTTTCCGGGACTTTCGCTTTC
CCCCTCCCTATTGCCACGGCGGAACTCATCGCCGCCTGCCTTGCCCGCTGCTGGACAGGGGCTCGGCTGT
TGGGCACTGACAATTCCGTGGTGTTGTCGGGGAAGCTGACGTCCTTTCCATGGCTGCTCGCCTGTGTTGC
CACCTGGATTCTGCGCGGGACGTCCTTCTGCTACGTCCCTTCGGCCCTCAATCCAGCGGACCTTCCTTCC
CGCGGCCTGCTGCCGGCTCTGCGGCCTCTTCCGCGTCTTCGCCTTCGCCCTCAGACGAGTCGGATCTCCC
TTTGGGCCGCCTCCCCGCCTGGACCTGCAGGATTCTGCAGATATCCGGACTAGTGATCTAATTCTACCGG
GTAGGGGAGGCGCTTTTCCCAAGGCAGTCTGGAGCATGCGCTTTAGCAGCCCCGCTGGGCACTTGGCGCT
ACACAAGTGGCCTCTGGCCTCGCACACATTCCACATCCACCGGTAGGCGCCAACCGGCTCCGTTCTTTGG
TGGCCCCTTCGCGCCACCTTCTACTCCTCCCCTAGTCAGGAAGTTCCCCCCCGCCCCGCAGCTCGCGTCG
TGCAGGACGTGACAAATGGAAGTAGCACGTCTCACTAGTCTCGTGCAGATGGACAGCACCGCTGAGCAAT
GGAAGCGGGTAGGCCTTTGGGGCAGCGGCCAATAGCAGCTTTGCTCCTTCGCTTTCTGGGCTCAGAGGCT
GGGAAGGGGTGGGTCCGGGGGCGGGCTCAGGGGCGGGCTCAGGGGCGGGGCGGGCGCCCGAAGGTCCTCC
GGAGGCCCGGCATTCTGCACGCTTCAAAAGCGCACGTCTGCCGCGCTGTTCTCCTCTTCCTCATCTCCGG
GCCTTTCGACCTGCAGCCAATATGGGATCGGCCATTGAACAAGATGGATTGCACGCAGGTTCTCCGGCCG
CTTGGGTGGAGAGGCTATTCGGCTATGACTGGGCACAACAGACAATCGGCTGCTCTGATGCCGCCGTGTT
CCGGCTGTCAGCGCAGGGGCGCCCGGTTCTTTTTGTCAAGACCGACCTGTCCGGTGCCCTGAATGAACTG
CAGGACGAGGCAGCGCGGCTATCGTGGCTGGCCACGACGGGCGTTCCTTGCGCAGCTGTGCTCGACGTTG
TCACTGAAGCGGGAAGGGACTGGCTGCTATTGGGCGAAGTGCCGGGGCAGGATCTCCTGTCATCTCACCT
TGCTCCTGCCGAGAAAGTATCCATCATGGCTGATGCAATGCGGCGGCTGCATACGCTTGATCCGGCTACC
TGCCCATTCGACCACCAAGCGAAACATCGCATCGAGCGAGCACGTACTCGGATGGAAGCCGGTCTTGTCG
ATCAGGATGATCTGGACGAAGAGCATCAGGGGCTCGCGCCAGCCGAACTGTTCGCCAGGCTCAAGGCGCG
CATGCCCGACGGCGAGGATCTCGTCGTGACCCATGGCGATGCCTGCTTGCCGAATATCATGGTGGAAAAT
GGCCGCTTTTCTGGATTCATCGACTGTGGCCGGCTGGGTGTGGCGGACCGCTATCAGGACATAGCGTTGG
CTACCCGTGATATTGCTGAAGAGCTTGGCGGCGAATGGGCTGACCGCTTCCTCGTGCTTTACGGTATCGC
CGCTCCCGATTCGCAGCGCATCGCCTTCTATCGCCTTCTTGACGAGTTCTTCTGAACGCGTCGCCCGCCC
CACGACCCGCAGCGCCCGACCGAAAGGAGCGCACGACCCCATGCATCTCGAGGGCCCGGTACCTTTAAGA
CCAATGACTTACAAGGCAGCTGTAGATCTTAGCCACTTTTTAAAAGAAAAGGGGGGACTGGAAGGGCTAG
CTCACTCCCAACGAAGACAAGATCTGCTTTTTGCTTGTACTGGGTCTCTCTGGTTAGACCAGATCTGAGC
CTGGGAGCTCTCTGGCTAACTAGGGAACCCACTGCTTAAGCCTCAATAAAGCTTGCCTTGAGTGCTTCAA
GTAGTGTGTGCCCGTCTGTTGTGTGACTCTGGTAACTAGAGATCCCTCAGACCCTTTTAGTCAGTGTGGA
AAATCTCTAGCAGTAGTAGTTCATGTCATCTTATTATTCAGTATTTATAACTTGCAAAGAAATGAATATC
AGAGAGTGAGAGGAACTTGTTTATTGCAGCTTATAATGGTTACAAATAAAGCAATAGCATCACAAATTTC
ACAAATAAAGCATTTTTTTCACTGCATTCTAGTTGTGGTTTGTCCAAACTCATCAATGTATCTTATCATG
TCTGGCTCTAGCTATCCCGCCCCTAACTCCGCCCATCCCGCCCCTAACTCCGCCCAGTTCCGCCCATTCT
CCGCCCCATGGCTGACTAATTTTTTTTATTTATGCAGAGGCCGAGGCCGCCTCGGCCTCTGAGCTATTCC
AGAAGTAGTGAGGAGGCTTTTTTGGAGGCCTAGGGACGTACCCAATTCGCCCTATAGTGAGTCGTATTAC
GCGCGCTCACTGGCCGTCGTTTTACAACGTCGTGACTGGGAAAACCCTGGCGTTACCCAACTTAATCGCC
TTGCAGCACATCCCCCTTTCGCCAGCTGGCGTAATAGCGAAGAGGCCCGCACCGATCGCCCTTCCCAACA
GTTGCGCAGCCTGAATGGCGAATGGG
[124 nt withheld, positions 9827-9950]
C
[91 nt withheld, positions 9952-10042]
A
[49 nt withheld, positions 10044-10092]
CCTTTGACGTTGGAGTCCACGTTCTTT
[37 nt withheld, positions 10120-10156]
ACCCTATCTCGGTCTATTCTTTTGATTTATAAGGGATTTTGCCGATTTCGGCCTATTGGTTAAAAAATGA
GCTGATTTAACAAAAATTTAACGCGAATTTTAACAAAATATTAACGCTTACAATTTAGGTGGCACTTTTC
GGGGAAATGTGCGCGGAACCCCTATTTGTTTATTTTTCTAAATACATTCAAATATGTATCCGCTCATGAG
ACAATAACCCTGATAAATGCTTCAATAATATTGAAAAAGGAAGAGTATGAGTATTCAACATTTCCGTGTC
GCCCTTATTCCCTTTTTTGCGGCATTTTGCCTTCCTGTTTTTGCTCACCCAGAAACGCTGGTGAAAGTAA
AAGATGCTGAAGATCAGTTGGGTGCACGAGTGGGTTACATCGAACTGGATCTCAACAGCGGTAAGATCCT
TGAGAGTTTTCGCCCCGAAGAACGTTTTCCAATGATGAGCACTTTTAAAGTTCTGCTATGTGGCGCGGTA
TTATCCCGTATTGACGCCGGGCAAGAGCAACTCGGTCGCCGCATACACTATTCTCAGAATGACTTGGTTG
AGTACTCACCAGTCACAGAAAAGCATCTTACGGATGGCATGACAGTAAGAGAATTATGCAGTGCTGCCAT
AACCATGAGTGATAACACTGCGGCCAACTTACTTCTGACAACGATCGGAGGACCGAAGGAGCTAACCGCT
TTTTTGCACAACATGGGGGATCATGTAACTCGCCTTGATCGTTGGGAACCGGAGCTGAATGAAGCCATAC
CAAACGACGAGCGTGACACCACGATGCCTGTAGCAATGGCAACAACGTTGCGCAAACTATTAACTGGCGA
ACTACTTACTCTAGCTTCCCGGCAACAATTAATAGACTGGATGGAGGCGGATAAAGTTGCAGGACCACTT
CTGCGCTCGGCCCTTCCGGCTGGCTGGTTTATTGCTGATAAATCTGGAGCCGGTGAGCGTGGGTCTCGCG
GTATCATTGCAGCACTGGGGCCAGATGGTAAGCCCTCCCGTATCGTAGTTATCTACACGACGGGGAGTCA
GGCAACTATGGATGAACGAAATAGACAGATCGCTGAGATAGGTGCCTCACTGATTAAGCATTGGTAACTG
TCAGACCAAGTTTACTCATATATACTTTAGATTGATTTAAAACTT
